>Addgene plasmid #133196 | pOPS0555 | addgene full sequence | sequence record 275509 | Addgene NGS Result
CGCTCTTGGACTCCTGTTGATAGATCCAGTAATGACCTCAGAACTCCATCTGGATTTGTTCAGAACGCTC
GGTTGCCGCCGGGCGTTTTTTATTGGTGAGAATCCAGGCAATTGTGTCTCAAAATCTCTGATGTTACATT
GCACAAGATAAAAATATATCATCATGAACAATAAAACTGTCTGCTTACATAAACAGTAATACAAGGGGTG
TTATGAGCCATATTCAGCGTGAAACGAGCTGTAGCCGTCCGCGTCTGAACAGCAACATGGATGCGGATCT
GTATGGCTATAAATGGGCGCGTGATAACGTGGGTCAGAGCGGCGCGACCATTTATCGTCTGTATGGCAAA
CCGGATGCGCCGGAACTGTTTCTGAAACATGGCAAAGGCAGCGTGGCGAACGATGTGACCGATGAAATGG
TGCGTCTGAACTGGCTGACCGAATTTATGCCGCTGCCGACCATTAAACATTTTATTCGCACCCCGGATGA
TGCGTGGCTGCTGACCACCGCGATTCCGGGCAAAACCGCGTTTCAGGTGCTGGAAGAATATCCGGATAGC
GGCGAAAACATTGTGGATGCGCTGGCCGTGTTTCTGCGTCGTCTGCATAGCATTCCGGTGTGCAACTGCC
CGTTTAACAGCGATCGTGTGTTTCGTCTGGCCCAGGCGCAGAGCCGTATGAACAACGGCCTGGTGGATGC
GAGCGATTTTGATGATGAACGTAACGGCTGGCCGGTGGAACAGGTGTGGAAAGAAATGCATAAACTGCTG
CCGTTTAGCCCGGATAGCGTGGTGACCCACGGCGATTTTAGCCTGGATAACCTGATTTTCGATGAAGGCA
AACTGATTGGCTGCATTGATGTGGGCCGTGTGGGCATTGCGGATCGTTATCAGGATCTGGCCATTCTGTG
GAACTGCCTGGGCGAATTTAGCCCGAGCCTGCAAAAACGTCTGTTTCAGAAATATGGCATTGATAATCCG
GATATGAACAAACTGCAATTTCATCTGATGCTGGATGAATTTTTCTAATAATTAATTGAACTACTTTTCC
GCTGCATAACCCTGCTTCGGGGTCATTATAGCGATTTTTTCGGTATATCCATCCTTTTTCGCACGATATA
CAGGATTTTGCCAAAGGGTTCGTGTAGACTTTCCTTGGTGTATCCAACGGCGTCAGCCGGGCAGGATAGG
TGAAGTAGGCCCACCCGCGAGCGGGTGTTCCTTCTTCACTGTCCCTTATTCGCACCTGGCGGTGCTCAAC
GGGAATCCTGCTCTGCGAGGCTGGCCGTAGGCCGGCCGCGATGCAGGTGGCTGCTGAACCCCCAGCCGGA
ACTGACCCCACAAGGCCCTAGCGTTTGCAATGCACCAGGTCATCATTGACCCAGGCGTGTTCCACCAGGC
CGCTGCCTCGCAACTCTTCGCAGGCTTCGCCGACCTGCTCGCGCCACTTCTTCACGCGGGTGGAATCCGA
TCCGCACATGAGGCGGAAGGTTTCCAGCTTGAGCGGGTACGGCTCCCGGTGCGAGCTGAAATAGTCGAAC
ATCCGTCGGGCCGTCGGCGACAGCTTGCGGTACTTCTCCCATATGAATTTCGTGTAGTGGTCGCCAGCAA
ACAGCACGACGATTTCCTCGTCGATCAGGACCTGGCAACGGGACGTTTTCTTGCCACGGTCCAGGACGCG
GAAGCGGTGCAGCAGCGACACCGATTCCAGGTGCCCAACGCGGTCGGACGTGAAGCCCATCGCCGTCGCC
TGTAGGCGCGACAGGCATTCCTCGGCCTTCGTGTAATACCGGCCATTGATCGACCAGCCCAGGTCCTGGC
AAAGCTCGTAGAACGTGAAGGTGATCGGCTCGCCGATAGGGGTGCGCTTCGCGTACTCCAACACCTGCTG
CCACACCAGTTCGTCATCGTCGGCCCGCAGCTCGACGCCGGTGTAGGTGATCTTCACGTCCTTGTTGACG
TGGAAAATGACCTTGTTTTGCAGCGCCTCGCGCGGGATTTTCTTGTTGCGCGTGGTGAACAGGGCAGAGC
GGGCCGTGTCGTTTGGCATCGCTCGCATCGTGTCCGGCCACGGCGCAATATCGAACAAGGAAAGCTGCAT
TTCCTTGATCTGCTGCTTCGTGTGTTTCAGCAACGCGGCCTGCTTGGCTTCGCTGACCTGTTTTGCCAGG
TCCTCGCCGGCGGTTTTTCGCTTCTTGGTCGTCATAGTTCCTCGCGTGTCGATGGTCATCGACTTCGCCA
AACCTGCCGCCTCCTGTTCGAGCCGACGCGAACGCTCCACGGCGGCCGATGGCGCGGGCAGGGCAGGGGG
AGCCAGTTGCACGCTGTCGCGCTCGATCTTGGCCGTAGCTTGCTGGACTATCGAGCCGACGGACTGGAAG
GTTTCGCGGGGCGCACGCATGACGGTGCGGCTTGCGATGGTTTCGGCATCCTCGGCGGAAAACCCCGCGT
CGATCAGTTCTTGCCTGTATGCCTTCCGGTCAAACGTCCGATTCATTCACCCTCCTTGCGGGATTGCCCC
GGAATTAATTCCCCGGATCGATCCGTCGATCTTGATCCCCTGCGCCATCAGATCCTTGGCGGCAAGAAAG
CCATCCAGTTTACTTTGCAGGGCTTCCCAACCTTACCAGAGGGCGCCCCAGCTGGCAATTCCGGTTCGCT
TGCTGTCCATAAAACCGCCCAGTCTAGCTATCGCCATGTAAGCCCACTGCAAGCTACCTGCTTTCTCTTT
GCGCTTGCGTTTTCCCTTGTCCAGATAGCCCAGTAGCTGACATTCATCCGGGGTCAGCACCGTTTCTGCG
GACTGGCTTTCTACGTGGCTGCCATTTTTGGGGTGAGGCCGTTCGCGGCCGAGGGGCGCAGCCCCTGGGG
GGATGGGAGGCCCGCGTTAGCGGGCCGGGAGGGTTCGAGAAGGGGGGGCACCCCCCTTCGGCGTGCGCGG
TCACGCGCACAGGGCGCAGCCCTGGTTAAAAACAAGGTTTATAAATATTGGTTTAAAAGCAGGTTAAAAG
ACAGGTTAGCGGTGGCCGAAAAACGGGCGGAAACCCTTGCAAATGCTGGATTTTCTGCCTGTGGACAGCC
CCTCAAATGTCAATAGGTGCGCCCCTCATCTGTCAGCACTCTGCCCCTCAAGTGTCAAGGATCGCGCCCC
TCATCTGTCAGTAGTCGCGCCCCTCAAGTGTCAATACCGCAGGGCACTTATCCCCAGGCTTGTCCACATC
ATCTGTGGGAAACTCGCGTAAAATCAGGCGTTTTCGCCGATTTGCGAGGCTGGCCAGCTCCACGTCGCCG
GCCGAAATCGAGCCTGCCCCTCATCTGTCAACGCCGCGCCGGGTGAGTCGGCCCCTCAAGTGTCAACGTC
CGCCCCTCATCTGTCAGTGAGGGCCAAGTTTTCCGCGAGGTATCCACAACGCCGGCGGCCCTACATGGCT
CTGCTGTAGTGAGTGGGTTGCGCTCCGGCAGCGGTCCTGATCCCCCGCAGAAAAAAAGGATCTCAAGAAG
ATCCTTTGATCTTTTCTACATTACTGCATGAGCTTGTGGAAGTGTGCTGAGCATAAATGATTCTCCTAGC
TGTTCTTTGGGTAAGTACGCCATCAGGACGTTGTGAGTGGCGCGATTTTTAGCGGCTGAAATCAGCCCTT
GAGCCTGTCGGCAAGTCGCGTCATGAGGTCCATGCGCTCATGCAGGATCGCCACGACCAACGCGGGTTCG
CCCGCACGCGGCAGGCAAAAAACGTAGTGGTGTTCGCAGCGGGCCATCCGCAGCGCGGGAAAGAGTTCGC
TCATGTCCTTAAACGGGCCTTCGCCGGCGGCAAGCCTGGCTATGCCCTGTTCCAGCTTAGCGATATAGCG
GCGCACCTGCGCCGCGCCCCACTCCCGGCGCGTGTAGCGGATGATGCCGCGTAGATCGGCTTCGGCCTCA
GCCGTGAGGATGTAGGCCGTCAAGCGCGATCCCCGCTGAGTTCTTCATCAAGAATTTCGCCGACGCTCTT
GGTGGACACCTTGCCGGCAAGCCCATCGTTGATGCGGTTCCCCAGCATGGTTTTCAGTTCCTGCCATGCC
TGATCGGCATCAGCGTCACCGGGGAACAGACGTTCGAGGGCGTATTGCTTAATGGTCTTGCCCTGCAAGG
CGGCCAGGGCTTTCAGGCTCTGGTGCTGCTGGTCCGTCATGTCGATTGTCAGGCGGCTCATTGGATAACC
TCCATAAAATACACGTAACCACATTAGCACATATGTGGGCGTGAGGCTACAGCGCGAGGCGCATTAAGGT
CGGGAAAATGCGCTAGGCGCATTTAAATTGCGTATTGCTGTAATGCGCCATGCCGGCTAGACTAGGCCCA
AATGGGTATACCCAATTTGACCAAGGGGGACGCGATGAGGGCGGCCAAGCACTACCGACAACTTCTATCC
ATCGACTTCAACATCGAGGCGCTGGCCTTCGTGCCTGGACCCGACGGCACACGCGGCCGGCGCATCCACG
TCCTGGGGCGCGAGGTCCGCGACCGGCCCGGCCTGGTCGAGTACCTTTCGCCGGCGTTCGGCTCGCGGGT
GGCGCTGGACGGCTACTGCAAGGCCAATTTCGATGCAGTGCTGCACCTGGCGTACCCCGATCATCAGCAA
TGGGGCCACGCATGAAGCGCCGAAGCTACGCCATGCTGCGCGCCGCTGCCGCGCTGGCCGTCCTGGTCGT
TGCCTCGCCGGCATGGGCCGAGCTGCGCGGCGAGGTCGTGCGCATCATCGACGGCGACACCATCGACGTG
CTGGTAGACAAGCAGCCGGTGCGCGTGCGCCTGGTGGACATTGACGCGCCGGAAAAGCGGCAAGCCTTCG
GCGAACGTGCGCGCCAGGCGCTGGCCGGCATGGTGTTCCGCCGGCACGTCCTGGTCGACGAGAAGGACAC
CGACCGTTACGGCCGCACGCTGGGCACCGTCTGGGTCAACATGGAGCTGGCCAGCCGGCCGCCGCAGCCG
CGCAACGTCAACGCCGCGATGGTTCACCAGGGCATGGCGTGGGCCTATCGCTTCCACGGCCGCGCGGCCG
ACCCTGAAATGCTGCGGCTCGAACAGGAGGCGCGAGGCAAGCGCGTCGGCCTCTGGTCCGATCCGCACGC
CGTCGAGCCGTGGAAATGGCGACGCGAGAGCAACAACCGGAGGGACGAAGGTTGAAGGTCGCCCGCATCT
ACCTGCGCGCCAGTACGGACGAGCAGAATCTTGAACGCCAGGAGAGCCTTGTAGCGGCCACGCGGGCCGC
CGGGTACTACGTCGCCGGCATCTACCGCGAGAAGGCGTCCGGCGCACGCGCCGACCGGCCCGAGCTGCTG
CGCATGATCGCGGACCTGCAACCTGGTGAAGTCGTCGTTGCGGAGAAGATCGACCGCATCAGCCGCTTGC
CGTTGGCCGAGGCCGAGCGCCTGGTTGCGTCGATCCGGGCCAAAGGGGCCAAGCTGGCCGTGCCTGGCGT
GGTGGACCTGTCGGAGCTGGCCGCCGAGGCGAACGGAGTGGCGAAAATCGTTCTGGAATCCGTCCAGGAC
ATGCTTTTGAAGCTCGCCTTGCAGATGGCCCGCGACGACTACGAGGATCGGCGCGAGCGTCAACGTCAGG
GTGTCCAGTTGGCGAAGGCCGCCGGCCGCTACACCGGCCGCAAACGTGACGCCGGCATGCACGACCGCAT
CATCACGCTTCGCTCCGGCGGATCGAGCATTGCCAAGACGGCCAAGCTGGTCGGATGCAGCCCGAGCCAG
GTCAAACGAGTGTGGGCGGCCTGGAACGCGCAGCAGCAAAAATAAAGCCGGGCAGTGCCCGGCTTTTCTC
ACCTTTTCGCGTCCCGCAGGGCCGCTGCGAGCGCCCTACCTAGATCCTCGCTTTCCCCCTCGGTGTAGTC
CGGCCAGGGCACGAAGGGCGCGGATGCGAACCTGTTGAGCAGGTCAGATCTAGGGCGGCGGATTTGTCCT
ACTCAGGAGAGCGTTCACCGACAAACAACAGATAAAACGAAAGGCCCAGTCTTTCGACTGAGCCTTTCGT
TTTATTTGATGCCTGCCGAATTCGGATCCGGAGCTCGACACGACATTGTCGTCACCTTTGTCGGGTCCGC
GACAAGCTTTTTGTTCCTCGATCCCGTATGTTTTCGCCTAAATATCTGAAACAGCAGCAAATTATTTTTC
GTTAGCTCAATCGGCCCACTTGGCACGAGTCTTGAAATTTATTGCGAGGCGGCGGAGCTGCCGGCCGCAT
CCGTGCGGCATAACCACGGTTGTGAACAAATGAAGGAAGGCCAAATGCGTAAAGGCGAAGAGCTGTTCAC
TGGTGTCGTCCCTATTCTGGTGGAACTGGATGGTGATGTCAACGGTCATAAGTTTTCCGTGCGTGGCGAG
GGTGAAGGTGACGCAACTAATGGTAAACTGACGCTGAAGTTCATCTGTACTACTGGTAAACTGCCGGTAC
CTTGGCCGACTCTGGTAACGACGCTGACTTATGGTGTTCAGTGCTTTGCTCGTTATCCGGACCATATGAA
GCAGCATGACTTCTTCAAGTCCGCCATGCCGGAAGGCTATGTGCAGGAACGCACGATTTCCTTTAAGGAT
GACGGCACGTACAAAACGCGTGCGGAAGTGAAATTTGAAGGCGATACCCTGGTAAACCGCATTGAGCTGA
AAGGCATTGACTTTAAAGAAGATGGCAATATCCTGGGCCATAAGCTGGAATACAATTTTAACAGCCACAA
TGTTTACATCACCGCCGATAAACAAAAAAATGGCATTAAAGCGAATTTTAAAATTCGCCACAACGTTGAG
GATGGCAGCGTGCAGCTGGCTGATCACTACCAGCAAAACACTCCAATCGGTGATGGTCCTGTTCTGCTGC
CAGACAATCACTATCTGAGCACGCAAAGCGTTCTGTCTAAAGATCCGAACGAGAAACGCGATCATATGGT
TCTGCTGGAGTTCGTAACCGCAGCGGGCATCACGCATGGTATGGATGAACTGTACAAATGAGCTTTCTCT
ACCACTCCGTTTTACAACGTCGTGACTGGG
Features (pLannotate 1.2.2; 14 found; start..end, strand, type, name):
      9..103     +  terminator     lambda t0 terminator: transcription terminator from phage lambda
    213..1025    +  CDS            aphA1: KKA1_ECOLX - Also known as nptI. Protein inferred from homology: Swiss-Prot protein existence level 3. Resistance to kanamycin and structurally-related aminoglycosides, including amikacin. From Escherichia coli.
   1179..1287    +  oriT           oriT: incP origin of transfer
   1348..2496    -  CDS            trfA: trans-acting replication protein that binds to and activates oriV
   2548..2829    -  CDS            tnpA (fragment): TN5P_ECOLX - Also known as tnp. Experimental evidence at protein level: Swiss-Prot protein existence level 1. Mediates transposition of transposon Tn5 by a 'cut and paste' mechanism. First, the monomeric transposase binds the 19 bp inverted DNA repeats flanking the transposon. Then, dimerization of the DNA- bound transposase creates a synaptic DNA complex. After nicking of the first DNA strand, excision of the transposon proceeds through a series of intermediates. The transposase then mediates the insertion of the transposon at a new site by strand transfer. The activity of the wild- type tran
   2889..3420    -  rep_origin     oriV: incP origin of replication
   3476..3511    -  rep_origin     CloDF13 ori (fragment): Plasmids containing the CloDF13 (CDF) origin of replication can be propagated in E. coli cells that contain additional plasmids with compatible origins.
   3635..3943    -  CDS            parE: PARE_ECOLX - Experimental evidence at protein level: Swiss-Prot protein existence level 1. Toxin component of a type II toxin-antitoxin (TA) system involved in plasmid partition. Acts by inhibiting DNA gyrase, converting supercoiled plasmid DNA into a singly cleaved linear form in an ATP-dependent fashion. To do so it probably interacts with one of the gyrase subunits. Gyrase inhibition is prevented by antitoxin ParD, and is reversed in vitro by incubation with ParD. In cells that have lost the plasmid filamentation and growth inhibition occur; this is suppressed when ParD is supplied in trans
   3943..4191    -  CDS            parD: PARD_ECOLX - Experimental evidence at protein level: Swiss-Prot protein existence level 1. Antitoxin component of a type II toxin-antitoxin (TA) system involved in plasmid partition. Inhibits the anti-DNA gyrase activity of toxin ParE; reverses and restores gyrase catalytic activity in vitro. The parDE operon alone is capable of stabilizing an RK2-derived minireplicon under defined growth conditions in several different Gram- negative bacteria. It does so by the post-segregational killing (PSK) of plasmid-free cells, also referred to as a plasmid addiction system. Binds its own promoter, autor
   4320..5162    +  CDS            parB: PARB4_ECOLX - Protein predicted: Swiss-Prot protein existence level 4. Involved in plasmid partition. From Escherichia coli.
   5126..5782    +  CDS            parA: PARA4_ECOLX - Protein inferred from homology: Swiss-Prot protein existence level 3. Involved in plasmid partition. From Escherichia coli.
   5942..6028    -  terminator     rrnB T1 terminator: Escherichia coli rrnB; transcription terminator T1 from the E. coli rrnB gene
   6275..6988    +  CDS            superfolder GFP: GFP variant that folds robustly even when fused to poorly folded proteins (Pédelacq et al., 2006)
   7008..7030    +  CDS            lacZα (fragment): LacZα fragment of β-galactosidase; lacZ fragment
