[The description below was written by a language model from this plasmid's Addgene catalogue record and pLannotate feature annotations shown in this document.]
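Description:
pOPS0555 is a low-copy, broad-host-range bacterial reporter plasmid built on the pOGG026 backbone by Golden Gate assembly of domesticated modules, and it forms one member of a kit of barcoded "Plasmid-ID" vectors. The roughly 7 kb sequence carries an IncP (RK2-type) replication system, with oriV and the trans-acting replication protein gene trfA. An IncP oriT allows the plasmid to be mobilised by conjugation from a donor strain that supplies transfer functions, which fits the recorded S17-derived, hemA-deficient growth strain. Selection is by kanamycin through aphA1 (nptI). Stable inheritance without antibiotic is supported by the RK2 par region, comprising the parDE toxin-antitoxin addiction system and the parA and parB partition genes. Short annotated fragments of Tn5 transposase, a CloDF13 origin and lacZα appear to be backbone or cloning remnants rather than functional elements.

The payload consists of three modules. The promoter module is PsNifH, which is not annotated in the feature table but presumably occupies the unannotated stretch upstream of the reporter. The coding module is superfolder GFP. The terminator module contains a unique 12-nucleotide barcode next to a universal primer binding site. The lambda t0 and rrnB T1 terminators insulate the cassette from surrounding transcription. Because nifH promoters are induced during nitrogen fixation, GFP output is intended to report fixation activity in nodules. The barcode lets individual strains be identified and counted by amplicon sequencing. According to the record, kit members differ only in the barcode sequence. The associated work used the set to measure rhizobial competitiveness and N2 fixation simultaneously in legume nodules.
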