Addgene plasmid #133196: pOPS0555
Purpose: Reporter plasmid with a 12-nucleotide specific "barcode" sequence. This plasmid is not available as an individual bacterial stab, but can be requested as part of the Plasmid-ID Kit (Kit #1000000168 ).
Depositing lab: Philip Poole. Depositing organization: University of Oxford. Publication: Optimizing Rhizobium-legume symbioses by simultaneous measurement of rhizobial competitiveness and N2 fixation in nodules. Mendoza-Suarez MA, Geddes BA, Sanchez-Canizares C, Ramirez-Gonzalez RH, Kirchhelle C, Jorrin B, Poole PS. Proc Natl Acad Sci U S A. 2020 May 5;117(18):9822-9831. doi: 10.1073/pnas.1921225117. Epub 2020 Apr 21. PubMed 32317381.
Backbone
  Vector backbone: pOGG026 (Addgene ID 113992)
  Vector type: Bacterial Expression
Growth in bacteria
  Bacterial resistance: Kanamycin, 50 μg/mL
  Growth temperature: 37°C
  Growth strain: ST18 (S17 delta pir delta hemA)
  Copy number: Low Copy
Gene/Insert
  Gene/Insert name: PU module (PsNifH from pOGG043), SC module (sfGFP from pOGG037), and T module (TCTCTACCACTC and universal primer binding site)
  Species: Synthetic
  Mutation: Domesticated for Golden Gate cloning
  Cloning method: Unknown
Terms and licenses: Academic/Nonprofit Terms; Industry Terms: Not Available to Industry
Depositor comments: The only difference is the sequence: TCTCTACCACTC . Please note that this plasmid may require a unique bacterial strain, so make sure to confirm that you can also obtain the appropriate growth strain. Please contact us or contact our distributors if you have any questions. This plasmid is not available as an individual bacterial stab, but can be requested as part of the Plasmid-ID Kit (Kit #1000000168 ).
How to cite: pOPS0555 was a gift from Philip Poole (Addgene plasmid # 133196)
